Addgene plasmid #65340: HCKan-T-TEF2
Purpose: construction of TEF2 terminator in HCKan-P receiving vector
Depositing lab: Junbiao Dai. Depositing organization: Tsinghua University. Publication: YeastFab: the design and construction of standard biological parts for metabolic engineering in Saccharomyces cerevisiae. Guo Y, Dong J, Zhou T, Auxillos J, Li T, Zhang W, Wang L, Shen Y, Luo Y, Zheng Y, Lin J, Chen GQ, Wu Q, Cai Y, Dai J. Nucleic Acids Res. 2015 May 8. pii: gkv464. 10.1093/nar/gkv464 PubMed 25956650.
Backbone
  Vector backbone: HCKan-T
  Vector type: Synthetic Biology
Growth in bacteria
  Bacterial resistance: Kanamycin, 50 μg/mL
  Growth temperature: 37°C
  Growth strain: DH5alpha
  Copy number: High Copy
Gene/Insert
  Gene/Insert name: TEF2 terminator
  Species: S. cerevisiae (budding yeast)
  Insert size (bp): 373
  Cloning method: Unknown
  Sequencing primers: 5′ pBR322ori-3; 3′ Kan-R
Terms and licenses: Academic/Nonprofit Terms; Industry Terms: Not Available to Industry
How to cite: HCKan-T-TEF2 was a gift from Junbiao Dai (Addgene plasmid # 65340 ; http://n2t.net/addgene:65340 ; RRID:Addgene_65340)
