[The description below was written by a language model from this plasmid's Addgene catalogue record and pLannotate feature annotations shown in this document.]
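Description:
HCKan-T-TEF2 is a small (about 2.1 kb), high-copy bacterial storage plasmid from the YeastFab collection of standardized parts for metabolic engineering in Saccharomyces cerevisiae. It carries the TEF2 transcription terminator from budding yeast, recorded as a 373 bp insert, in the HCKan-T backbone, the vector of this system dedicated to terminator parts. The purpose field names an "HCKan-P" receiving vector, whereas the backbone field says HCKan-T. The record does not resolve this discrepancy, and the cloning method is listed as unknown.

The annotated features describe only the minimal bacterial backbone. A ColE1/pUC-type origin provides high-copy replication in E. coli, and selection is by kanamycin through an aph(3')-Ia aminoglycoside phosphotransferase gene expressed from the E. coli cat promoter. Three short prokaryotic terminators surround these elements: tonB upstream of the resistance cassette, T7Te downstream of it, and T3Te beyond the origin. They presumably insulate the cloning region from read-through transcription coming from the backbone. The automated annotation did not label the TEF2 terminator itself. The unannotated stretch of roughly 420 bp at the start of the sequence record is large enough to hold it, but the table does not confirm this.

The plasmid has no yeast origin, yeast selectable marker, promoter or coding sequence, so it is not an expression vector. It serves as a sequence-verified source of a terminator part, to be combined with promoter and open reading frame parts into transcription units for yeast pathway construction. The record does not state the specific assembly sites or enzymes used.
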