Features (pLannotate 1.2.2; 6 found; start..end, strand, type, name):
    423..454     +  terminator     tonB terminator: bidirectional E. coli tonB-P14 transcription terminator
    455..557     +  promoter       cat promoter: promoter of the E. coli cat gene encoding chloramphenicol acetyltransferase
    558..1373    +  CDS            KanR: aminoglycoside phosphotransferase; aph(3')-Ia; confers resistance to kanamycin in bacteria or G418 (Geneticin®) in eukaryotes
   1397..1424    +  terminator     T7Te terminator: phage T7 early transcription terminator
   1436..2023    -  rep_origin     ori: high-copy-number ColE1/pMB1/pBR322/pUC origin of replication
   2045..2074    -  terminator     T3Te terminator: phage T3 early transcription terminator
>Addgene plasmid #65340 | HCKan-T-TEF2 | depositor full sequence | sequence record 110573 | Full Sequence
TAGCAGTAATAATTATTGCTTCCATATAATATTTTTATATACCTCTTATTTTTATGTATTAGTTAATTAA
GTATTTTTATCTATCTGCTTATCATTTTCTTTTCATATAGGGGGGGTTGGTGTTTTCTTGCCCATCAGAT
TGATGTCCTCCAACTCGGCACTATTTTACAAAGGGTTTTTTTGTAAGAGAAGGAGAAGACAGATACTAAA
CCATACGTTACTCGAAACAAAAAAAAAAAAAATGGAAAAAGCTGCTATCAACAAAAGACGGCCTCATCAA
ACCTAAAGAAACCATGTCAGCGTATGTATATACCTTGTAATTTACGTTTCCTTAAATCTTCTTTCTACTA
ACGTTTTCATTATTCTATACTCTCCTCCGAGACGACTGACCATTTAAATCATACCTGACCTCCATAGCAG
AAAGTCAAAAGCCTCCGACCGGAGGCTTTTGACTTGATCGGCACGTAAGAGGTTCCAACTTTCACCATAA
TGAAATAAGATCACTACCGGGCGTATTTTTTGAGTTATCGAGATTTTCAGGAGCTAAGGAAGCTAAAATG
AGCCATATTCAACGGGAAACGTCTTGCTCGAGGCCGCGATTAAATTCCAACATGGATGCTGATTTATATG
GGTATAAATGGGCTCGCGATAATGTCGGGCAATCAGGTGCGACAATCTATCGATTGTATGGGAAGCCCGA
TGCGCCAGAGTTGTTTCTGAAACATGGCAAAGGTAGCGTTGCCAATGATGTTACAGATGAGATGGTCAGG
CTAAACTGGCTGACGGAATTTATGCCTCTTCCGACCATCAAGCATTTTATCCGTACTCCTGATGATGCAT
GGTTACTCACCACTGCGATCCCAGGGAAAACAGCATTCCAGGTATTAGAAGAATATCCTGATTCAGGTGA
AAATATTGTTGATGCGCTGGCAGTGTTCCTGCGCCGGTTGCATTCGATTCCTGTTTGTAATTGTCCTTTT
AACGGCGATCGCGTATTTCGTCTCGCTCAGGCGCAATCACGAATGAATAACGGTTTGGTTGGTGCGAGTG
ATTTTGATGACGAGCGTAATGGCTGGCCTGTTGAACAAGTCTGGAAAGAAATGCATAAGCTTTTGCCATT
CTCACCGGATTCAGTCGTCACTCATGGTGATTTCTCACTTGATAACCTTATTTTTGACGAGGGGAAATTA
ATAGGTTGTATTGATGTTGGACGAGTCGGAATCGCAGACCGATACCAGGATCTTGCCATCCTATGGAACT
GCCTCGGTGAGTTTTCTCCTTCATTACAGAAACGGCTTTTTCAAAAATATGGTATTGATAATCCTGATAT
GAATAAATTGCAGTTTCACTTGATGCTCGATGAGTTTTTCTAATGAGGGCCCAAATGTAATCACCTGGCT
CACCTTCGGGTGGGCCTTTCTGCGTTGCTGGCGTTTTTCCATAGGCTCCGCCCCCCTGACGAGCATCACA
AAAATCGATGCTCAAGTCAGAGGTGGCGAAACCCGACAGGACTATAAAGATACCAGGCGTTTCCCCCTGG
AAGCTCCCTCGTGCGCTCTCCTGTTCCGACCCTGCCGCTTACCGGATACCTGTCCGCCTTTCTCCCTTCG
GGAAGCGTGGCGCTTTCTCATAGCTCACGCTGTAGGTATCTCAGTTCGGTGTAGGTCGTTCGCTCCAAGC
TGGGCTGTGTGCACGAACCCCCCGTTCAGCCCGACCGCTGCGCCTTATCCGGTAACTATCGTCTTGAGTC
CAACCCGGTAAGACACGACTTATCGCCACTGGCAGCAGCCACTGGTAACAGGATTAGCAGAGCGAGGTAT
GTAGGCGGTGCTACAGAGTTCTTGAAGTGGTGGCCTAACTACGGCTACACTAGAAGAACAGTATTTGGTA
TCTGCGCTCTGCTGAAGCCAGTTACCTCGGAAAAAGAGTTGGTAGCTCTTGATCCGGCAAACAAACCACC
GCTGGTAGCGGTGGTTTTTTTGTTTGCAAGCAGCAGATTACGCGCAGAAAAAAAGGATCTCAAGAAGATC
CTTTGATTTTCTACCGAAGAAAGGCCCACCCGTGAAGGTGAGCCAGTGAGTTGATTGCAGTCCAGTTACG
CTGGAGTCCGTCTCG
