>Addgene plasmid #65340 | HCKan-T-TEF2 | addgene partial sequence | sequence record 137901 | pBR322ori-3 5'-tttgtttgcaagcagcagat-3'
AGGCCCACCCGTGAAGGTGAGCCAGTGAGTTGATTGCAGTCCAGTTACGCTGGAGTCCGTCTCGTAGCAG
TAATAATTATTGCTTCCATATAATATTTTTATATACCTCTTATTTTTATGTATTAGTTAATTAAGTATTT
TTATCTATCTGCTTATCATTTTCTTTTCATATAGGGGGGGTTGGTGTTTTCTTGCCCATCAGATTGATGT
CCTCCAACTCGGCACTATTTTACAAAGGGTTTTTTTGTAAGAGAAGGAGAAGACAGATACTAAACCATAC
GTTACTCGAAACAAAAAAAAAAAAAATGGAAAAAGCTGCTATCAACAAAAGACGGCCTCATCAAACCTAA
AGAAACCATGTCAGCGTATGTATATACCTTGTAATTTACGTTTCCTTAAATCTTCTTTCTACTAACGTTT
TCATTATTCTATACTCTCCTCCGAGACGACTGACCATTTAAATCATACCTGACCTCCATAGCAGAAAGTC
AAAAGCCTCCGACCGGAGGCTTTTGACTTGATCGGCACGTAAGAGGTTCCAACTTTCACCATAATGAAAT
AAGATCACTACCGGGCGTATTTTTTGAGTTATCGAGATTTTCAGGAGCTAAGGAAGCTAAAATGAGCCAT
ATTCAACGGGAAACGTCTTGCTCGAGGCCGCGATTAAATTCCAACATGGATGCTGATTTATATGGGTATA
AATGGGCTCGCGATAATGTCGGGCAATCAGGTGCGACAATCTATCGATTGTATGG
