>Addgene plasmid #65340 | HCKan-T-TEF2 | addgene partial sequence | sequence record 137949 | Kan-R 5'-ATCGCGAGCCCATTTATACC-3'
AGACGTTTCCCGTTGAATATGGCTCATTTTAGCTTCCTTAGCTCCTGAAAATCTCGATAACTCAAAAAAT
ACGCCCGGTAGTGATCTTATTTCATTATGGTGAAAGTTGGAACCTCTTACGTGCCGATCAAGTCAAAAGC
CTCCGGTCGGAGGCTTTTGACTTTCTGCTATGGAGGTCAGGTATGATTTAAATGGTCAGTCGTCTCGGAG
GAGAGTATAGAATAATGAAAACGTTAGTAGAAAGAAGATTTAAGGAAACGTAAATTACAAGGTATATACA
TACGCTGACATGGTTTCTTTAGGTTTGATGAGGCCGTCTTTTGTTGATAGCAGCTTTTTCCATTTTTTTT
TTTTTTGTTTCGAGTAACGTATGGTTTAGTATCTGTCTTCTCCTTCTCTTACAAAAAAACCCTTTGTAAA
ATAGTGCCGAGTTGGAGGACATCAATCTGATGGGCAAGAAAACACCAACCCCCCCTATATGAAAAGAAAA
TGATAAGCAGATAGATAAAAATACTTAATTAACTAATACATAAAAATAAGAGGTATATAAAAATATTATA
TGGAAGCAATAATTATTACTGCTACGAGACGGACTCCAGCGTAACTGGACTGCAATCAACTCACTGGCTC
ACCTTCACGGGTGGGCCTTTCTTCGGTAGAAAATCAAAGGATCTTCTTGAGATCCTTT
